Addgene plasmid #141067: SITS-ccdb
Purpose: Multisite gateway destination vector for cell free expression (takes two cassettes). Parton lab clone JBO
Depositing lab: Rob Parton. Depositing organization: University of Queensland, Institute for Molecular Bioscience. Publication: In vivo cell biological screening identifies an endocytic capture mechanism for T-tubule formation. Hall TE, Martel N, Ariotti N, Xiong Z, Lo HP, Ferguson C, Rae J, Lim YW, Parton RG. Nat Commun. 2020 Jul 24;11(1):3711. doi: 10.1038/s41467-020-17486-w. PubMed 32709891.
Backbone
  Vector backbone: I-SceI
  Vector type: Synthetic Biology
Growth in bacteria
  Bacterial resistance: Chloramphenicol and Ampicillin, 25 & 100 μg/mL
  Growth temperature: 37°C
  Growth strain: ccdB Survival
  Copy number: High Copy
Gene/Insert
  Gene/Insert name: ccdb
Terms and licenses: Academic/Nonprofit Terms; Industry Terms: Not Available to Industry
How to cite: SITS-ccdb was a gift from Rob Parton (Addgene plasmid # 141067 ; http://n2t.net/addgene:141067 ; RRID:Addgene_141067)
