[The description below was written by a language model from this plasmid's Addgene catalogue record and pLannotate feature annotations shown in this document.]
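Description:
SITS-ccdb is a 5,547 nt MultiSite Gateway destination vector intended for cell-free protein expression and designed to accept two entry cassettes in a single LR reaction. The backbone is recorded as I-SceI and the vector type as synthetic biology, although no I-SceI meganuclease sites appear in the feature annotation. It is a high-copy plasmid carrying a ColE1/pUC-type origin and an f1 phage origin. The backbone encodes ampicillin resistance (β-lactamase with its own promoter). Because the plasmid carries the toxic ccdB gene, it must be propagated in a ccdB-tolerant strain, and the record lists combined chloramphenicol and ampicillin selection.

The functional core is a standard Gateway counterselection cassette flanked by attR1 and an inverted attR3 site. Between these sites lie the cat promoter driving chloramphenicol acetyltransferase, a ccdA fragment and the complete ccdB gyrase-poison gene. On LR recombination, the attR1–attR3 interval is replaced by the two incoming entry-clone segments joined in order. Clones that keep the cassette are eliminated in ordinary E. coli by ccdB. A T7 promoter sits upstream of attR1, so it can drive transcription of the assembled insert by T7 RNA polymerase, which suits in vitro transcription/translation systems. An attB4 site lies just before this promoter, apparently left over from how the vector was built.

Downstream of attR3 are an SV40 poly(A) signal (annotated on the reverse strand), a T3 promoter, and lac promoter/operator and lacZα remnants typical of a pBluescript-like parent. The name suggests a translation-initiation leader for cell-free expression, but the annotation identifies no such element between the T7 promoter and attR1, and the record does not state which cell-free system is intended.
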