Features (pLannotate 1.2.2; 22 found; start..end, strand, type, name):
     22..88      -  CDS            lacZα (fragment): LacZα fragment of β-galactosidase; lacZ fragment
    117..137     +  protein_bind   attB4: mutant version of attB; core recombination site for the Gateway® BP reaction BP Clonase™
    168..186     +  promoter       T7 promoter: promoter for bacteriophage T7 RNA polymerase
    354..477     +  protein_bind   attR1: mutant version of attR; recombination site for the Gateway® LR reaction LR Clonase™
    655..757     +  promoter       cat promoter: promoter of the E. coli cat gene encoding chloramphenicol acetyltransferase
    758..1416    +  CDS            CmR: chloramphenicol acetyltransferase; cat; confers resistance to chloramphenicol
   1598..1756    +  CDS            ccdA (fragment): CCDA_ECO57 - Also known as H, letA. Experimental evidence at protein level: Swiss-Prot protein existence level 1. Antitoxin component of a type II toxin-antitoxin (TA) system which inhibits the post-segregational killing (PSK) of plasmid-free cells, also referred to as a plasmid addiction system. Binds to and blocks the activity of CcdB; will also remove bound CcdB protein from the CcdB-GyrA complex by forming a CcdA-CcdB complex, a process termed rejuvenation. Functions as a transcriptional corepressor for the ccdAB operon, repression also requires CcdB (By similarity). From Escherichia coli
   1761..2063    +  CDS            ccdB: CCDB_ECOLI - Also known as G, letB, letD. Experimental evidence at protein level: Swiss-Prot protein existence level 1. Toxic component of a type II toxin-antitoxin (TA) system, functioning in plasmid maintainence. Responsible for the post- segregational killing (PSK) of plasmid-free cells, also referred to as a plasmid addiction system. Half-life of over 2 hours. Cell killing by CcdB is accompanied by filamentation, defects in chromosome and plasmid segregation, defects in cell division, formation of anucleate cells, decreased DNA synthesis and plasmid loss. Interferes with the activity of DN
   2107..2259    +  CDS            dpnD (fragment): DPND_STRPN - Protein predicted: Swiss-Prot protein existence level 4. From Streptococcus pneumoniae serotype 4 (strain ATCC BAA-334 / TIGR4).
   2456..2579    -  protein_bind   attR3: mutant version of attR; recombination site for the Gateway® LR reaction LR Clonase™
   2583..2603    +  CDS            lacZα (fragment): LacZα fragment of β-galactosidase; lacZ fragment
   2619..2753    -  polyA_signal   SV40 poly(A) signal: SV40 polyadenylation signal
   2776..2859    -  CDS            large T antigen (fragment): large T antigen from SV40 (simian virus 40)
   2918..2936    -  promoter       T3 promoter: promoter for bacteriophage T3 RNA polymerase
   2981..2997    -  protein_bind   lac operator: The lac repressor binds to the lac operator to inhibit transcription in E. coli. This inhibition can be relieved by adding lactose or isopropyl-β-D-thiogalactopyranoside (IPTG). lac repressor encoded by lacI
   3005..3035    -  promoter       lac promoter: promoter for the E. coli lac operon
   3050..3071    -  protein_bind   CAP binding site: CAP binding activates transcription in the presence of cAMP. E. coli catabolite activator protein
   3084..3176    -  CDS            lacI (fragment): lac repressor; lacI; The lac repressor binds to the lac operator to inhibit transcription in E. coli. This inhibition can be relieved by adding lactose or isopropyl-β-D-thiogalactopyranoside (IPTG).
   3359..3947    -  rep_origin     ori: high-copy-number ColE1/pMB1/pBR322/pUC origin of replication
   4118..4978    -  CDS            AmpR: β-lactamase; bla; confers resistance to ampicillin, carbenicillin, and related antibiotics
   4979..5083    -  promoter       AmpR promoter: bla
   5136..17      -  rep_origin     f1 ori (across the origin) (sequence partly withheld): f1 bacteriophage origin of replication; arrow indicates direction of (+) strand synthesis
>Addgene plasmid #141067 | SITS-ccdb | addgene full sequence | sequence record 341989 | Addgene NGS Result
GCCGCTACAGGGCGCGTCCCATTCGCCATTCAGGCTGCGCAACTGTTGGGAAGGGCGATCGGTGCGGGCC
TCTTCGCTATTACGCCAGTCGACTAGGGATAACAGGGTAATGAATTCAACTTTGTATAGAAAAGTTGACA
TTTCCCCGAAAAGTGCCACCTGACGTCTAATACGACTCACTATAGGGACATCTTAAGTTTATTTTATTTT
ATTTTATTTTATTTTATTTTATTTTATTTTATTTTATTTTATTTTATTTAACCATGACAGTAATGTATAA
AGTCTGTAAAGACATTAAACACGTAAGTGAAACCATGGGCACCTCTGGTCACCACCATCACCACCATCAC
CACCAAGTTTGTACAAAAAAGCTGAACGAGAAACGTAAAATGATATAAATATCAATATATTAAATTAGAT
TTTGCATAAAAAACAGACTACATAATACTGTAAAACACAACATATCCAGTCACTATGAATCAACTACTTA
GATGGTATTAGTGACCTGTAGTCGACTAAGTTGGCAGCATCACCCGACGCACTTTGCGCCGAATAAATAC
CTGTGACGGAAGATCACTTCGCAGAATAAATAAATCCTGGTGTCCCTGTTGATACCGGGAAGCCCTGGGC
CAACTTTTGGCGAAAATGAGACGTTGATCGGCACGTAAGAGGTTCCAACTTTCACCATAATGAAATAAGA
TCACTACCGGGCGTATTTTTTGAGTTATCGAGATTTTCAGGAGCTAAGGAAGCTAAAATGGAGAAAAAAA
TCACTGGATATACCACCGTTGATATATCCCAATGGCATCGTAAAGAACATTTTGAGGCATTTCAGTCAGT
TGCTCAATGTACCTATAACCAGACCGTTCAGCTGGATATTACGGCCTTTTTAAAGACCGTAAAGAAAAAT
AAGCACAAGTTTTATCCGGCCTTTATTCACATTCTTGCCCGCCTGATGAATGCTCATCCGGAATTCCGTA
TGGCAATGAAAGACGGTGAGCTGGTGATATGGGATAGTGTTCACCCTTGTTACACCGTTTTCCATGAGCA
AACTGAAACGTTTTCATCGCTCTGGAGTGAATACCACGACGATTTCCGGCAGTTTCTACACATATATTCG
CAAGATGTGGCGTGTTACGGTGAAAACCTGGCCTATTTCCCTAAAGGGTTTATTGAGAATATGTTTTTCG
TCTCAGCCAATCCCTGGGTGAGTTTCACCAGTTTTGATTTAAACGTGGCCAATATGGACAACTTCTTCGC
CCCCGTTTTCACCATGGGCAAATATTATACGCAAGGCGACAAGGTGCTGATGCCGCTGGCGATTCAGGTT
CATCATGCCGTTTGTGATGGCTTCCATGTCGGCAGAATGCTTAATGAATTACAACAGTACTGCGATGAGT
GGCAGGGGGGGCGTAAACGCCGCGTGGATCCGGCTTACTAAAAGCCAGATAACAGTATGCGTATTTGCGC
GCTGATTTTTGCGGTATAAGAATATATACTGATATGTATACCCGAAGTATGTCAAAAAGAGGTATGCTAT
GAAGCAGCGTATTACAGTGACAGTTGACAGCGACAGCTATCAGTTGCTCAAGGCATATATGATGTCAATA
TCTCCGGTCTGGTAAGCACAACCATGCAGAATGAAGCCCGTCGTCTGCGTGCCGAACGCTGGAAAGCGGA
AAATCAGGAAGGGATGGCTGAGGTCGCCCGGTTTATTGAAATGAACGGCTCTTTTGCTGACGAGAACAGG
GGCTGGTGAAATGCAGTTTAAGGTTTACACCTATAAAAGAGAGAGCCGTTATCGTCTGTTTGTGGATGTA
CAGAGTGATATTATTGACACGCCCGGGCGACGGATGGTGATCCCCCTGGCCAGTGCACGTCTGCTGTCGG
ATAAAGTCTCCCGTGAACTTTACCCGGTGGTGCATATCGGGGATGAAAGCTGGCGCATGATGACCACCGA
TATGGCCAGTGTGCCGGTCTCCGTTATCGGGGAAGAAGTGGCTGATCTCAGCCACCGCGAAAATGACATC
AAAAACGCCATTAACCTGATGTTCTGGGGAATATAAATGTCAGGCTCCCTTATACACAGCCAGTCTGCAG
GTCGATACAGTAGAAATTACAGAAACTTTATCACGTTTAGTAAGTATAGAGGCTGAAAATCCAGATGAAG
CCGAACGACTTGTAAGAGAAAAGTATAAGAGTTGTGAAATTGTTCTTGATGCAGATGATTTTCAGGACTA
TGACACTAGCGTATATGAATAGGTAGATGTTTTTATTTTGTCACACAAAAAAGAGGCTCGCACCTCTTTT
TCTTATTTCTTTTTATGATTTAATACGGCATTGAGGACAATAGCGAGTAGGCTGGATACGACGATTCCGT
TTGAGAAGAACATTTGGAAGGCTGTCGGTCGAGCTCGAATTCTACAGGTCACTAATACCATCTAAGTAGT
TGATTCATAGTGACTGCATATGTTGTGTTTTACAGTATTATGTAGTCTGTTTTTTATGCAAAATCTAATT
TAATATATTGATATTTATATCATTTTACGTTTCTCGTTCAACTTTATTATACATAGTTGATAATTCACTG
GCCGTCGTTTTACGGTACCATCGATGATGATCCAGACATGATAAGATACATTGATGAGTTTGGACAAACC
ACAACTAGAATGCAGTGAAAAAAATGCTTTATTTGTGAAATTTGTGATGCTATTGCTTTATTTGTAACCA
TTATAAGCTGCAATAAACAAGTTAACAACAACAATTGCATTCATTTTATGTTTCAGGTTCAGGGGGAGGT
GTGGGAGGTTTTTTAAAGCAAGTAAAACCTCTACAAATGTGGTATGGCTGATTATGATCTCGAGATTACC
CTGTTATCCCTAGCGTGGATCCTAGGACTAGTACCCAGCTTTTGTTCCCTTTAGTGAGGGTTAATTGCGC
GCTTGGCGTAATCATGGTCATAGCTGTTTCCTGTGTGAAATTGTTATCCGCTCACAATTCCACACAACAT
ACGAGCCGGGAGCATAAAGTGTAAAGCCTGGGGTGCCTAATGAGTGAGCTAACTCACATTAATTGCGTTG
CGCTCACTGCCCGCTTTCCAGTCGGGAAACCTGTCGTGCCAGCTGCATTAATGAATCGGCCAACGCGCGG
GGAGAGGCGGTTTGCGTATTGGGCGCTCTTCCGCTTCCTCGCTCACTGACTCGCTGCGCTCGGTCGTTCG
GCTGCGGCGAGCGGTATCAGCTCACTCAAAGGCGGTAATACGGTTATCCACAGAATCAGGGGATAACGCA
GGAAAGAACATGTGAGCAAAAGGCCAGCAAAAGGCCAGGAACCGTAAAAAGGCCGCGTTGCTGGCGTTTT
TCCATAGGCTCCGCCCCCCTGACGAGCATCACAAAAATCGACGCTCAAGTCAGAGGTGGCGAAACCCGAC
AGGACTATAAAGATACCAGGCGTTTCCCCCTGGAAGCTCCCTCGTGCGCTCTCCTGTTCCGACCCTGCCG
CTTACCGGATACCTGTCCGCCTTTCTCCCTTCGGGAAGCGTGGCGCTTTCTCATAGCTCACGCTGTAGGT
ATCTCAGTTCGGTGTAGGTCGTTCGCTCCAAGCTGGGCTGTGTGCACGAACCCCCCGTTCAGCCCGACCG
CTGCGCCTTATCCGGTAACTATCGTCTTGAGTCCAACCCGGTAAGACACGACTTATCGCCACTGGCAGCA
GCCACTGGTAACAGGATTAGCAGAGCGAGGTATGTAGGCGGTGCTACAGAGTTCTTGAAGTGGTGGCCTA
ACTACGGCTACACTAGAAGAACAGTATTTGGTATCTGCGCTCTGCTGAAGCCAGTTACCTTCGGAAAAAG
AGTTGGTAGCTCTTGATCCGGCAAACAAACCACCGCTGGTAGCGGTGGTTTTTTTGTTTGCAAGCAGCAG
ATTACGCGCAGAAAAAAAGGATCTCAAGAAGATCCTTTGATCTTTTCTACGGGGTCTGACGCTCAGTGGA
ACGAAAACTCACGTTAAGGGATTTTGGTCATGAGATTATCAAAAAGGATCTTCACCTAGATCCTTTTAAA
TTAAAAATGAAGTTTTAAATCAATCTAAAGTATATATGAGTAAACTTGGTCTGACAGTTACCAATGCTTA
ATCAGTGAGGCACCTATCTCAGCGATCTGTCTATTTCGTTCATCCATAGTTGCCTGACTCCCCGTCGTGT
AGATAACTACGATACGGGAGGGCTTACCATCTGGCCCCAGTGCTGCAATGATACCGCGAGACCCACGCTC
ACCGGCTCCAGATTTATCAGCAATAAACCAGCCAGCCGGAAGGGCCGAGCGCAGAAGTGGTCCTGCAACT
TTATCCGCCTCCATCCAGTCTATTAATTGTTGCCGGGAAGCTAGAGTAAGTAGTTCGCCAGTTAATAGTT
TGCGCAACGTTGTTGCCATTGCTACAGGCATCGTGGTGTCACGCTCGTCGTTTGGTATGGCTTCATTCAG
CTCCGGTTCCCAACGATCAAGGCGAGTTACATGATCCCCCATGTTGTGCAAAAAAGCGGTTAGCTCCTTC
GGTCCTCCGATCGTTGTCAGAAGTAAGTTGGCCGCAGTGTTATCACTCATGGTTATGGCAGCACTGCATA
ATTCTCTTACTGTCATGCCATCCGTAAGATGCTTTTCTGTGACTGGTGAGTACTCAACCAAGTCATTCTG
AGAATAGTGTATGCGGCGACCGAGTTGCTCTTGCCCGGCGTCAATACGGGATAATACCGCGCCACATAGC
AGAACTTTAAAAGTGCTCATCATTGGAAAACGTTCTTCGGGGCGAAAACTCTCAAGGATCTTACCGCTGT
TGAGATCCAGTTCGATGTAACCCACTCGTGCACCCAACTGATCTTCAGCATCTTTTACTTTCACCAGCGT
TTCTGGGTGAGCAAAAACAGGAAGGCAAAATGCCGCAAAAAAGGGAATAAGGGCGACACGGAAATGTTGA
ATACTCATACTCTTCCTTTTTCAATATTATTGAAGCATTTATCAGGGTTATTGTCTCATGAGCGGATACA
TATTTGAATGTATTTAGAAAAATAAACAAATAGGGGTTCCGCGCACATTTCCCCGAAAAGTGCCACCTAA
ATTGTAAGCGTTAATATTTTGTTAAAATTCGCGTTAAATTTTTGTTAAATCAGCTCATTTTTTAACCAAT
AGGCCGAAATCGGCAAAATCCCTTATAAATCAAAAGAATAGACCGAGATAGGGT
[37 nt withheld, positions 5235-5271]
AAAGAACGTGGACTCCAACGTCAAAGG
[49 nt withheld, positions 5299-5347]
T
[91 nt withheld, positions 5349-5439]
G
[107 nt withheld, positions 5441-5547]
